Addgene plasmid #163495: AiP11457 - pAAV-eHGT_078h-minBG-SYFP2-WPRE3-BGHpA (Alias: CN1457)
Purpose: Direct-expressing SYFP2 AAV Virus
Depositing lab: Allen Institute for Brain Science & Boaz Levi. Depositing organization: Allen Institute. Publication: A suite of enhancer AAVs and transgenic mouse lines for genetic access to cortical cell types. Ben-Simon Y, Hooper M, Narayan S, Daigle TL, Dwivedi D, Way SW, Oster A, Stafford DA, Mich JK, Taormina MJ, Martinez RA, Opitz-Araya X, Roth JR, Alexander JR, Allen S, Amster A, Arbuckle J, Ayala A, Baker PM, Bakken TE, Barcelli T, Barta S, Bendrick J, Bertagnolli D, Bielstein C, Bishwakarma P, Bowlus J, Boyer G, Brouner K, Casian B, Casper T, Chakka AB, Chakrabarty R, Chance RK, Chavan S, Clark M, Colbert K, Collman F, Daniel S, Departee M, DiValentin P, Donadio N, Dotson N, Egdorf T, Fliss T, Gabitto M, Garcia J, Gary A, Gasperini M, Gloe J, Goldy J, Gore BB, Graybuck L, Greisman N, Haeseleer F, Halterman C, Haradon Z, Hastings SD, Helback O, Ho W, Hockemeyer D, Huang C, Huff S, Hunker A, Johansen N, Jones D, Juneau Z, Kalmbach B, Kannan M, Khem S, Kussick E, Kutsal R, Larsen R, Lee C, Lee AY, Leibly M, Lenz GH, Li S, Liang E, Lusk N, Madigan Z, Malloy J, Malone J, McCue R, Melchor J, Mollenkopf T, Moosman S, Morin E, Newman D, Ng L, Ngo K, Omstead V, Otto S, Oyama A, Pena N, Pham T, Phillips E, Pom CA, Potekhina L, Ransford S, Ray PL, Rette D, Reynoldson C, Rimorin C, Rocha D, Ruiz A, Sanchez REA, Sawyer L, Sedeno-Cortes A, Sevigny JP, Shapovalova N, Shepard N, Shulga L, Sigler AR, Siverts L, Soliman S, Somasundaram S, Staats B, Stewart K, Szelenyi E, Tieu M, Trader C, Tran A, van Velthoven CTJ, Walker M, Wang Y, Weed N, Wirthlin M, Wood T, Wynalda B, Yao Z, Zhou T, Ariza J, Dee N, Reding M, Ronellenfitch K, Mufti S, Sunkin SM, Smith KA, Esposito L, Waters J, Thyagarajan B, Yao S, Lein ES, Zeng H, Levi BP, Ngai J, Ting JT, Tasic B. Cell. 2025 May 16:S0092-8674(25)00513-6. doi: 10.1016/j.cell.2025.05.002. PubMed 40403729.
Backbone
  Vector backbone: rAAV-eHGT_078h-minBG-SYFP2-WPRE3-BGHpA
  Backbone manufacturer: Allen Institute
  Vector type: AAV
Growth in bacteria
  Bacterial resistance: Ampicillin, 100 μg/mL
  Growth temperature: 37°C
  Growth strain: NEB Stable
  Copy number: High Copy
Gene/Insert
  Gene/Insert name: SYFP2
  Species: Synthetic
  Insert size (bp): 720
  Promoter: minBetaGlobin
  Cloning method: Ligation Independent Cloning
  Sequencing primers: 5′ AGCGCACGAGGGAGCTT; 3′ ACGTCGCCGTCCAGCTC
Terms and licenses: Academic/Nonprofit Terms; Industry Terms: Not Available to Industry
Depositor comments: Funded by BRAIN initiative.
How to cite: AiP11457 - pAAV-eHGT_078h-minBG-SYFP2-WPRE3-BGHpA (Alias: CN1457) was a gift from Allen Institute for Brain Science & Boaz Levi (Addgene plasmid # 163495 ; http://n2t.net/addgene:163495 ; RRID:Addgene_163495)
