[The description below was written by a language model from this plasmid's Addgene catalogue record and pLannotate feature annotations shown in this document.]
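Description:
AiP11457 - pAAV-eHGT_078h-minBG-SYFP2-WPRE3-BGHpA (alias CN1457) is a recombinant AAV transfer plasmid of about 4.8 kb, built to produce virus that directly expresses a yellow fluorescent reporter under enhancer control. It is propagated in E. coli as a high-copy plasmid through a ColE1/pUC-type origin and selected with ampicillin via the bla (AmpR) gene and its own promoter. The backbone also carries an f1 phage origin and short remnants of the pBR322 bom and rop regions. A recombination-deficient strain is listed for growth, which is usual for plasmids carrying repeat-rich ITRs.

The packaged genome is bounded by AAV2 inverted terminal repeats. The right-hand ITR is annotated in full, while the left one is detected only as two short fragments in the sequencing result. Between the ITRs, the construct name and catalogue fields indicate the enhancer element eHGT_078h placed upstream of a minimal beta-globin promoter. Neither part is annotated in the feature table, but they presumably occupy the unannotated stretch ahead of the reporter. A minimal promoter of this kind has little activity alone, so expression depends largely on the adjacent enhancer. It drives SYFP2, a monomeric, rapidly maturing yellow fluorescent protein derived from Aequorea victoria. SYFP2 is followed by WPRE3, a shortened woodchuck hepatitis virus posttranscriptional element (seen as two WPRE fragments) that boosts transcript expression, and then by the bovine growth hormone polyadenylation signal.

The associated publication describes a suite of enhancer AAVs for genetic access to cortical cell types, so this vector serves to label cells in which the enhancer is active. The record does not state which cell population eHGT_078h targets.
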