Features (pLannotate 1.2.2; 14 found; start..end, strand, type, name):
     12..39      +  repeat_region  AAV2 ITR (fragment): inverted terminal repeat of adeno-associated virus serotype 2 inverted
     68..95      +  repeat_region  AAV2 ITR (fragment): inverted terminal repeat of adeno-associated virus serotype 2 inverted
    815..1531    +  CDS            SYFP2: SYFP2 is a basic (constitutively fluorescent) yellow fluorescent protein published in 2006, derived from Aequorea victoria. It is reported to be a very rapidly-maturing monomer with moderate acid sensitivity.
   1571..1728    +  misc_feature   WPRE (fragment): woodchuck hepatitis virus posttranscriptional regulatory element
   1734..1814    +  misc_feature   WPRE (fragment): woodchuck hepatitis virus posttranscriptional regulatory element
   1831..1942    +  polyA_signal   bGH poly(A) signal: bovine growth hormone polyadenylation signal
   2060..2200    +  repeat_region  AAV2 ITR: inverted terminal repeat of adeno-associated virus serotype 2 inverted
   2205..2256    -  misc_feature   bom (fragment): basis of mobility region from pBR322
   2275..2730    +  rep_origin     f1 ori (sequence partly withheld): f1 bacteriophage origin of replication; arrow indicates direction of (+) strand synthesis
   2731..2780    -  misc_feature   bom (fragment): basis of mobility region from pBR322
   2882..2917    -  CDS            rop (fragment): Rop protein, which maintains plasmids at low copy number; rop
   3012..3116    +  promoter       AmpR promoter: bla
   3117..3977    +  CDS            AmpR: β-lactamase; bla; confers resistance to ampicillin, carbenicillin, and related antibiotics
   4148..4736    +  rep_origin     ori: high-copy-number ColE1/pMB1/pBR322/pUC origin of replication
>Addgene plasmid #163495 | AiP11457 - pAAV-eHGT_078h-minBG-SYFP2-WPRE3-BGHpA (Alias: CN1457) | addgene full sequence | sequence record 325693 | Addgene NGS Result
CCTGCAGGCAGCTGCGCGCTCGCTCGCTCACTGAGGCCGCCCGGGCGTCGGGCGACCTTTGGTCGCCCGG
CCTCAGTGAGCGAGCGAGCGCGCAGAGAGGGAGTGGCCAACTCCATCACTAGGGGTTCCTGCGGCCGCAC
GCGTGAAATCATAAATGCTGAGGGTAGTCTGCCTCAGGTACACACTGAGAAACTGCTTTAATGTAACCTG
ACCCACGGTTATTAGTGAAAATATCACTTTTGTTGTTACCTTATTCCCAACAAATTCATTTCTGCTTTAA
TGGAAAAGATCCGGGTTCACACTAATCAGGCCCAACGGAAGGCCATATTAGCAATTTGGCAGGTACCCGA
GGGCCATACCTAATCTGCATAAAATGAAGCAGATTGCAACCGCCCTCATCTTTTTTATTTTTAAACTGGT
TTTTGAAGCAGAGCATAAAATCTCAGAGGGAGAGACAGAAGATGCTAGTGCATACATTTTCCTTCATGCC
TTTATTTTCATTCTTTTTGCACAAACCATCTTCCTGAATGGCTGTTTACCTAAAGAAGAATAACAAAATA
AAAGGTGCTAGGAAATGGAGTAGGCAGAGATCACAAATGTTTAATTAAAAAAAAAAAAAGTCATGTACTT
TCATAGATATTCACAATCCTCTCTAGTATACTTTCAAATCAGTTTTAATTTCAGTTTAGTGTTTTTATGT
TTTGTGAAGATACGCGAGCTCGGGCTGGGCATAAAAGTCAGGGCAGAGCCATCTATTGCTTACATTTGCT
TCTGGGATCCAGATCTTTCGAAGCTAGCGCTACCGGTCGCCACCATGGTGAGCAAGGGCGAGGAGCTGTT
CACCGGGGTGGTGCCCATCCTGGTCGAGCTGGACGGCGACGTAAACGGCCACAAGTTCAGCGTGTCCGGC
GAGGGCGAGGGCGATGCCACCTACGGCAAGCTGACCCTGAAGCTGATCTGCACCACCGGCAAGCTGCCCG
TGCCCTGGCCCACCCTCGTGACCACCCTGGGCTACGGCGTGCAGTGCTTCGCCCGCTACCCCGACCACAT
GAAGCAGCACGACTTCTTCAAGTCCGCCATGCCCGAAGGCTACGTCCAGGAGCGCACCATCTTCTTCAAG
GACGACGGCAACTACAAGACCCGCGCCGAGGTGAAGTTCGAGGGCGACACCCTGGTGAACCGCATCGAGC
TGAAGGGCATCGACTTCAAGGAGGACGGCAACATCCTGGGGCACAAGCTGGAGTACAACTACAACAGCCA
CAACGTCTATATCACCGCCGACAAGCAGAAGAACGGCATCAAGGCCAACTTCAAGATCCGCCACAACATC
GAGGACGGCGGCGTGCAGCTCGCCGACCACTACCAGCAGAACACCCCCATCGGCGACGGCCCCGTGCTGC
TGCCCGACAACCACTACCTGAGCTACCAGTCCAAGCTGAGCAAAGACCCCAACGAGAAGCGCGATCACAT
GGTCCTGCTGGAGTTCGTGACCGCCGCCGGGATCACTCTCGGCATGGACGAGCTGTACAAGTAAGTCGAC
GGCGCGCCGCGGCCGCGAATTCGATATCATAATCAACCTCTGGATTACAAAATTTGTGAAAGATTGACTG
GTATTCTTAACTATGTTGCTCCTTTTACGCTATGTGGATACGCTGCTTTAATGCCTTTGTATCATGCTAT
TGCTTCCCGTATGGCTTTCATTTTCTCCTCCTTGTATAAATCCTGGTTAGTTCTTGCCACGGCGGAACTC
ATCGCCGCCTGCCTTGCCCGCTGCTGGACAGGGGCTCGGCTGTTGGGCACTGACAATTCCGTGGCTCGAG
AGATCTTCGACTGTGCCTTCTAGTTGCCAGCCATCTGTTGTTTGCCCCTCCCCCGTGCCTTCCTTGACCC
TGGAAGGTGCCACTCCCACTGTCCTTTCCTAATAAAATGAGGAAATTGCATCGCATTGTCTGAGTAGGTG
TCATTCTATTCTGGGGGGTGGGGTGGGGCAGGACAGCAAGGGGGAGGATTGGGAAGACAATAGCAGGCAT
GAGATCTCACGTGCGGACCGAGCGGCCGCAGGAACCCCTAGTGATGGAGTTGGCCACTCCCTCTCTGCGC
GCTCGCTCGCTCACTGAGGCCGGGCGACCAAAGGTCGCCCGACGCCCGGGCTTTGCCCGGGCGGCCTCAG
TGAGCGAGCGAGCGCGCAGCTGCCTGCAGGGGCGCCTGATGCGGTATTTTCTCCTTACGCATCTGTGCGG
TATTTCACACCGCATA
[95 nt withheld, positions 2257-2351]
T
[46 nt withheld, positions 2353-2398]
C
[141 nt withheld, positions 2400-2540]
CCTTTGACGTTGGAGTCCACGTTCTTT
[37 nt withheld, positions 2568-2604]
ACTCTATCTCGGGCTATTCTTTTGATTTATAAGGGATTTTGCCGATTTCGGTCTATTGGTTAAAAAATGA
GCTGATTTAACAAAAATTTAACGCGAATTTTAACAAAATATTAACGTTTACAATTTTATGGTGCACTCTC
AGTACAATCTGCTCTGATGCCGCATAGTTAAGCCAGCCCCGACACCCGCCAACACCCGCTGACGCGCCCT
GACGGGCTTGTCTGCTCCCGGCATCCGCTTACAGACAAGCTGTGACCGTCTCCGGGAGCTGCATGTGTCA
GAGGTTTTCACCGTCATCACCGAAACGCGCGAGACGAAAGGGCCTCGTGATACGCCTATTTTTATAGGTT
AATGTCATGATAATAATGGTTTCTTAGACGTCAGGTGGCACTTTTCGGGGAAATGTGCGCGGAACCCCTA
TTTGTTTATTTTTCTAAATACATTCAAATATGTATCCGCTCATGAGACAATAACCCTGATAAATGCTTCA
ATAATATTGAAAAAGGAAGAGTATGAGTATTCAACATTTCCGTGTCGCCCTTATTCCCTTTTTTGCGGCA
TTTTGCCTTCCTGTTTTTGCTCACCCAGAAACGCTGGTGAAAGTAAAAGATGCTGAAGATCAGTTGGGTG
CACGAGTGGGTTACATCGAACTGGATCTCAACAGCGGTAAGATCCTTGAGAGTTTTCGCCCCGAAGAACG
TTTTCCAATGATGAGCACTTTTAAAGTTCTGCTATGTGGCGCGGTATTATCCCGTATTGACGCCGGGCAA
GAGCAACTCGGTCGCCGCATACACTATTCTCAGAATGACTTGGTTGAGTACTCACCAGTCACAGAAAAGC
ATCTTACGGATGGCATGACAGTAAGAGAATTATGCAGTGCTGCCATAACCATGAGTGATAACACTGCGGC
CAACTTACTTCTGACAACGATCGGAGGACCGAAGGAGCTAACCGCTTTTTTGCACAACATGGGGGATCAT
GTAACTCGCCTTGATCGTTGGGAACCGGAGCTGAATGAAGCCATACCAAACGACGAGCGTGACACCACGA
TGCCTGTAGCAATGGCAACAACGTTGCGCAAACTATTAACTGGCGAACTACTTACTCTAGCTTCCCGGCA
ACAATTAATAGACTGGATGGAGGCGGATAAAGTTGCAGGACCACTTCTGCGCTCGGCCCTTCCGGCTGGC
TGGTTTATTGCTGATAAATCTGGAGCCGGTGAGCGTGGGTCTCGCGGTATCATTGCAGCACTGGGGCCAG
ATGGTAAGCCCTCCCGTATCGTAGTTATCTACACGACGGGGAGTCAGGCAACTATGGATGAACGAAATAG
ACAGATCGCTGAGATAGGTGCCTCACTGATTAAGCATTGGTAACTGTCAGACCAAGTTTACTCATATATA
CTTTAGATTGATTTAAAACTTCATTTTTAATTTAAAAGGATCTAGGTGAAGATCCTTTTTGATAATCTCA
TGACCAAAATCCCTTAACGTGAGTTTTCGTTCCACTGAGCGTCAGACCCCGTAGAAAAGATCAAAGGATC
TTCTTGAGATCCTTTTTTTCTGCGCGTAATCTGCTGCTTGCAAACAAAAAAACCACCGCTACCAGCGGTG
GTTTGTTTGCCGGATCAAGAGCTACCAACTCTTTTTCCGAAGGTAACTGGCTTCAGCAGAGCGCAGATAC
CAAATACTGTTCTTCTAGTGTAGCCGTAGTTAGGCCACCACTTCAAGAACTCTGTAGCACCGCCTACATA
CCTCGCTCTGCTAATCCTGTTACCAGTGGCTGCTGCCAGTGGCGATAAGTCGTGTCTTACCGGGTTGGAC
TCAAGACGATAGTTACCGGATAAGGCGCAGCGGTCGGGCTGAACGGGGGGTTCGTGCACACAGCCCAGCT
TGGAGCGAACGACCTACACCGAACTGAGATACCTACAGCGTGAGCTATGAGAAAGCGCCACGCTTCCCGA
AGGGAGAAAGGCGGACAGGTATCCGGTAAGCGGCAGGGTCGGAACAGGAGAGCGCACGAGGGAGCTTCCA
GGGGGAAACGCCTGGTATCTTTATAGTCCTGTCGGGTTTCGCCACCTCTGACTTGAGCGTCGATTTTTGT
GATGCTCGTCAGGGGGGCGGAGCCTATGGAAAAACGCCAGCAACGCGGCCTTTTTACGGTTCCTGGCCTT
TTGCTGGCCTTTTGCTCACATGT
